Addgene plasmid #214064: ARTi
Purpose: Fluorescent reporter system to measure EJC-enhanced NMD activity. No intron in 5'UTR
Depositing lab: Sujatha Jagannathan. Publication: A system of reporters for comparative investigation of EJC-independent and EJC-enhanced nonsense-mediated mRNA decay. Kolakada D, Campbell AE, Galvis LB, Li Z, Lore M, Jagannathan S. Nucleic Acids Res. 2024 Feb 20:gkae121. doi: 10.1093/nar/gkae121. PubMed 38375914.
Backbone
  Vector backbone: pRD_RIPE
  Vector type: Mammalian Expression
Growth in bacteria
  Bacterial resistance: Ampicillin, 100 μg/mL
  Growth temperature: 37°C
  Growth strain: DH5alpha
  Copy number: High Copy
Gene/Insert
  Gene/Insert name: TurboRFP
  Mutation: Linker sequence present between RFP and GFP
Terms and licenses: Academic/Nonprofit Terms; Industry Terms: Not Available to Industry
Depositor comments: Please visit https://doi.org/10.1101/2023.11.14.567061 for bioRxiv preprint.
How to cite: ARTi was a gift from Sujatha Jagannathan (Addgene plasmid # 214064 ; http://n2t.net/addgene:214064 ; RRID:Addgene_214064)
