[The description below was written by a language model from this plasmid's Addgene catalogue record and pLannotate feature annotations shown in this document.]
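Description:
ARTi is a mammalian expression plasmid built on the pRD_RIPE backbone and designed as a fluorescent reporter for measuring EJC-enhanced nonsense-mediated mRNA decay (NMD). The record specifies that this version carries no intron in the 5'UTR. It is maintained in E. coli as a high-copy plasmid through a ColE1/pUC-type origin and selected with ampicillin via the β-lactamase gene.

The payload lies between a loxP site and a heterospecific lox2272 site. This arrangement is typical of Cre recombinase-mediated cassette exchange into a matching genomic landing pad, although the record does not explicitly state that use. Next to lox2272 is a reverse-strand puromycin N-acetyltransferase gene with a bGH polyadenylation signal and no annotated promoter of its own, which would fit puromycin selection of integrants.

Within the cassette, two transcription units diverge from a central region. On the forward strand, a CMV enhancer/promoter drives a red fluorescent protein, listed in the catalogue as TurboRFP and matched by the annotation software to the related TurboFP635. It is followed by a linker region containing FLAG and V5 tag matches, then TagGFP2, an HA tag fragment and an SV40 poly(A) signal. In the opposite orientation, a minimal CMV promoter fragment drives mEGFP, followed by a β-globin (HBB) fragment and the rabbit β-globin poly(A) signal.

The record does not state the position of any termination codon or 3'UTR intron that would confer NMD sensitivity, nor which fluorescent readout serves as the reporter and which as the normalizer. The plasmid belongs to a reporter set for comparing EJC-independent and EJC-enhanced NMD.
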