Features (pLannotate 1.2.2; 30 found; start..end, strand, type, name):
      1..589     +  rep_origin     ori: high-copy-number ColE1/pMB1/pBR322/pUC origin of replication
    772..864     +  CDS            lacI (fragment): lac repressor; lacI; The lac repressor binds to the lac operator to inhibit transcription in E. coli. This inhibition can be relieved by adding lactose or isopropyl-β-D-thiogalactopyranoside (IPTG).
    877..898     +  protein_bind   CAP binding site: CAP binding activates transcription in the presence of cAMP. E. coli catabolite activator protein
    913..943     +  promoter       lac promoter: promoter for the E. coli lac operon
    951..967     +  protein_bind   lac operator: The lac repressor binds to the lac operator to inhibit transcription in E. coli. This inhibition can be relieved by adding lactose or isopropyl-β-D-thiogalactopyranoside (IPTG). lac repressor encoded by lacI
   1012..1030    +  promoter       T3 promoter: promoter for bacteriophage T3 RNA polymerase
   1049..1170    -  polyA_signal   SV40 poly(A) signal: SV40 polyadenylation signal
   1183..1216    +  protein_bind   loxP: Cre-mediated recombination occurs in the 8-bp core sequence (GCATACAT). Cre recombinase
   1448..1503    -  polyA_signal   β-globin poly(A) signal: rabbit β-globin polyadenylation signal (Gil and Proudfoot, 1987)
   1574..1639    -  CDS            HBB (fragment): HBB_PONPY - Experimental evidence at transcript level: Swiss-Prot protein existence level 2. Involved in oxygen transport from the lung to the various peripheral tissues. From Pongo pygmaeus (Bornean orangutan).
   1645..2364    -  CDS            mEGFP: enhanced GFP with monomerizing A206K mutation (Zacharias et al., 2002) mammalian codon-optimized
   2418..2452    -  promoter       minimal CMV promoter (fragment): human cytomegalovirus (CMV) immediate early promoter
   2529..2832    +  enhancer       CMV enhancer: human cytomegalovirus immediate early enhancer
   2833..3036    +  promoter       CMV promoter: human cytomegalovirus (CMV) immediate early promoter
   3079..3104    +  CDS            13xMyc (fragment): 13 tandem Myc epitope tags
   3107..3807    +  CDS            TurboFP635 (fragment): far-red-shifted derivative of red fluorescent protein from Entacmaea quadricolor, also known as Katushka (Shcherbo et al., 2007) mammalian codon-optimized
   3907..3927    +  CDS            FLAG (fragment): FLAG® epitope tag, followed by an enterokinase cleavage site
   3982..4023    +  CDS            V5 tag: epitope tag from simian virus 5
   4024..4824    +  CDS            TagGFP2: TagGFP2 is a basic (constitutively fluorescent) green fluorescent protein published in 2008, derived from Aequorea macrodactyla. It is reported to be a very rapidly-maturing monomer with low acid sensitivity.
   4825..4851    +  CDS            3xHA (fragment): three tandem HA epitope tags
   4885..4969    +  CDS            large T antigen (fragment): large T antigen from SV40 (simian virus 40)
   4992..5113    +  polyA_signal   SV40 poly(A) signal: SV40 polyadenylation signal
   5209..5320    -  polyA_signal   bGH poly(A) signal: bovine growth hormone polyadenylation signal
   5347..5412    -  CDS            dmpM (fragment): DMPM_STRAD - Protein inferred from homology: Swiss-Prot protein existence level 3. From Streptomyces alboniger.
   5462..6061    -  CDS            PuroR: puromycin N-acetyltransferase; pac from Streptomyces alboniger; confers resistance to puromycin
   6066..6099    +  protein_bind   lox2272: Cre-mediated recombination occurs in the 8-bp core sequence (GGATACTT). lox2272 sites are compatible with each other, but incompatible with loxP or loxN sites (Lee and Saito, 1988). Cre recombinase
   6204..6220    +  polyA_signal   bGH poly(A) signal (fragment): bovine growth hormone polyadenylation signal
   6311..6359    -  polyA_signal   HSV TK poly(A) signal: herpes simplex virus thymidine kinase polyadenylation signal (Cole and Stacy, 1985)
   6432..6536    +  promoter       AmpR promoter: bla
   6537..7397    +  CDS            AmpR: β-lactamase; bla; confers resistance to ampicillin, carbenicillin, and related antibiotics
>Addgene plasmid #214064 | ARTi | addgene full sequence | sequence record 423977 | Addgene NGS Result
TTGAGATCCTTTTTTTCTGCGCGTAATCTGCTGCTTGCAAACAAAAAAACCACCGCTACCAGCGGTGGTT
TGTTTGCCGGATCAAGAGCTACCAACTCTTTTTCCGAAGGTAACTGGCTTCAGCAGAGCGCAGATACCAA
ATACTGTTCTTCTAGTGTAGCCGTAGTTAGGCCACCACTTCAAGAACTCTGTAGCACCGCCTACATACCT
CGCTCTGCTAATCCTGTTACCAGTGGCTGCTGCCAGTGGCGATAAGTCGTGTCTTACCGGGTTGGACTCA
AGACGATAGTTACCGGATAAGGCGCAGCGGTCGGGCTGAACGGGGGGTTCGTGCACACAGCCCAGCTTGG
AGCGAACGACCTACACCGAACTGAGATACCTACAGCGTGAGCTATGAGAAAGCGCCACGCTTCCCGAAGG
GAGAAAGGCGGACAGGTATCCGGTAAGCGGCAGGGTCGGAACAGGAGAGCGCACGAGGGAGCTTCCAGGG
GGAAACGCCTGGTATCTTTATAGTCCTGTCGGGTTTCGCCACCTCTGACTTGAGCGTCGATTTTTGTGAT
GCTCGTCAGGGGGGCGGAGCCTATGGAAAAACGCCAGCAACGCGGCCTTTTTACGGTTCCTGGCCTTTTG
CTGGCCTTTTGCTCACATGTTCTTTCCTGCGTTATCCCCTGATTCTGTGGATAACCGTATTACCGCCTTT
GAGTGAGCTGATACCGCTCGCCGCAGCCGAACGACCGAGCGCAGCGAGTCAGTGAGCGAGGAAGCGGAAG
AGCGCCCAATACGCAAACCGCCTCTCCCCGCGCGTTGGCCGATTCATTAATGCAGCTGGCACGACAGGTT
TCCCGACTGGAAAGCGGGCAGTGAGCGCAACGCAATTAATGTGAGTTAGCTCACTCATTAGGCACCCCAG
GCTTTACACTTTATGCTTCCGGCTCGTATGTTGTGTGGAATTGTGAGCGGATAACAATTTCACACAGGAA
ACAGCTATGACCATGATTACGCCAAGCGCGCAATTAACCCTCACTAAAGGGAACAAAAGCTGGGTACCTA
AGATACATTGATGAGTTTGGACAAACCACAACTAGAATGCAGTGAAAAAAATGCTTTATTTGTGAAATTT
GTGATGCTATTGCTTTATTTGTAACCATTATAAGCTGCAATAAACAAGTTGACGGTATCGTAATAACTTC
GTATAGCATACATTATACGAAGTTATATGGATCCATATGCTAGCTCGACGCTCAGGTCGAGGGATCTTCA
TAAGAGAAGAGGGACAGCTATGACTGGGAGTAAGGAATGGACAGCAGGGGGCTGTTTCATATACTGATGA
CCTCTTTATAGCCACCTTTGTTCATGGCAGCCAGCATATGGCATATGTTGCCAAACTCTAAACCAAATAC
TCATTCTGATGTTTTAAATGATTTGCCCTCCCATATGTCCTTCCGAGTGAGAGACACAAAAAATTCCAAC
ACACTATTGCAATGAAAATAAATTTCCTTTATTAGCCAGAAGTCAGATGCTCAAGGGGCTTCATGATGTC
CCCATAATTTTTGGCAGAGGGAAAAAGATCTCAGTGGTATTTGTGAGCCAGGGCATTGGCCACACCAGCC
ACCACCTTCTGATAGGCAGCCTGCACCTGAGTGTTTACTTGTACAGCTCGTCCATGCCGTGAGTGATCCC
GGCGGCGGTGCGGAACTCCAGCAGGACCATGTGATCGCGCTTCTCGTTGGGGTCTTTGCTCAGCTTGGAC
TGGGTGCTCAGGTAGTGGTTGTCGGGCAGCAGCACGGGGCCGTCGCCGATGGGGGTGTTCTGCTGGTAGT
GGTCGGCGAGCTGCACGCTGCCGTCCTCGATGTTGTGGCGGATCTTGAAGTTCACCTTGATGCCGTTCTT
CTGCTTGTCGGCCATGATATAGATGTTGTGGCTGTTGAAGTTGTACTCCAGCTTGTGCCCCAGGATGTTG
CCGTCCTCCTTGAAGTCGATGCCCTTCAGCTCGATGCGGTTCACCAGGGTGTCGCCCTCGAACTTCACCT
CGGCGCGGGTCTTGTAGTTGCCGTCGTCCTTGAAGAAGATGGTGCGCTCCTGGACGTAGCCTTCGGGCAT
GGCGGACTTGAAGAAGTCGTGCTGCTTCATGTGGTCGGGGTAGCGGCTGAAGCACTGCACGCCGTGGCTC
AGGGTGGTCACGAGGGTGGGCCAGGGCACGGGCAGCTTGCCGGTGGTGCAGATGAACTTCAGGGTCAGCT
TGCCGTAGGTGGCATCGCCCTCGCCCTCGCCGGACACGCTGAACTTGTGGCCGTTTACGTCGCCGTCCAG
CTCGACCAGGATGGGCACCACCCCGGTGAACAGCTCCTCGCCCTTGCTCACCATGGTGGCGACCACGATC
CTCATCCTGTCTCTGCGATCTGACGGTTCACTAAACGAGCTCTGCTTATATAGGCCTCCCACCGTACACG
CCACCTCGACATACTCAGTAGTTATTAATAGTAATCAATTACGGGGTCATTAGTTCATAGCGAGGCTGCA
GTCTACCGCGTTACATAACTTACGGTAAATGGCCCGCCTGGCTGACCGCCCAACGACCCCCGCCCATTGA
CGTCAATAATGACGTATGTTCCCATAGTAACGCCAATAGGGACTTTCCATTGACGTCAATGGGTGGAGTA
TTTACGGTAAACTGCCCACTTGGCAGTACATCAAGTGTATCATATGCCAAGTACGCCCCCTATTGACGTC
AATGACGGTAAATGGCCCGCCTGGCATTATGCCCAGTACATGACCTTATGGGACTTTCCTACTTGGCAGT
ACATCTACGTATTAGTCATCGCTATTACCATGGTGATGCGGTTTTGGCAGTACATCAATGGGCGTGGATA
GCGGTTTGACTCACGGGGATTTCCAAGTCTCCACCCCATTGACGTCAATGGGAGTTTGTTTTGGCACCAA
AATCAACGGGACTTTCCAAAATGTCGTAACAACTCCGCCCCATTGACGCAAATGGGCGGTAGGCGTGTAC
GGTGGGAGGTCTATATAAGCAGAGCTGGTTTAGTGAACCGTCAGATACCGGTCGCCACCGCCACCATGGA
ACAAAAGCTGATTTCTGAAGAAGACTTGGGTGAGGATAGCGTGCTGATCACCGAGAACATGCACATGAAA
CTGTACATGGAGGGCACCGTGAACGACCACCACTTCAAGTGCACATCCGAGGGCGAAGGCAAGCCCTACG
AGGGCACCCAGACCATGAAGATCAAGGTGGTCGAGGGCGGCCCTCTCCCCTTCGCCTTCGACATCCTGGC
TACCAGCTTCATGTACGGCAGCAAAACCTTTATCAACCACACCCAGGGCATCCCCGACTTCTTTAAGCAG
TCCTTCCCTGAGGGCTTCACATGGGAGAGGATCACCACATACGAAGACGGGGGCGTGCTGACCGCTACCC
AGGACACCAGCCTCCAGAACGGCTGCCTCATCTACAACGTCAAGATCAACGGGGTGAACTTCCCATCCAA
CGGCCCTGTGATGCAGAAGAAAACACTCGGCTGGGAGGCCAGCACCGAGATGCTGTACCCCGCTGACAGC
GGCCTGAGAGGCCATAGCCAGATGGCCCTGAAGCTCGTGGGCGGGGGCTACCTGCACTGCTCCCTCAAGA
CCACATACAGATCCAAGAAACCCGCTAAGAACCTCAAGATGCCCGGCTTCTACTTCGTGGACAGGAGACT
GGAAAGAATCAAGGAGGCCGACAAAGAGACCTACGTCGAGCAGCACGAGATGGCTGTGGCTCGCTACTGC
GACCTGCCTAGCAAACTGGGGCACAGCCTCGAGGGTGGTTCTGGTGGTTCTGCCTAAGGTGGTTCTGGTG
GTTCTGAATTCGACTACAAGGACCACGACGGTGACTACAAGGACCACGACATCGACTACAAGGACGACGA
CGACAAGGAGGGCAGAGGAAGTCTGCTAACATGCGGTGACGTCGAGGAGAATCCTGGCCCAGGTAAGCCT
ATCCCTAACCCTCTCCTCGGTCTCGATTCTACGAGCGGGGGCGAGGAGCTGTTCGCCGGCATCGTGCCCG
TGCTGATCGAGCTGGACGGCGACGTGCACGGCCACAAGTTCAGCGTGCGCGGCGAGGGCGAGGGCGACGC
CGACTACGGCAAGCTGGAGATCAAGTTCATCTGCACCACCGGCAAGCTGCCCGTGCCCTGGCCCACCCTG
GTGACCACCCTCTGCTACGGCATCCAGTGCTTCGCCCGCTACCCCGAGCACATGAAGATGAACGACTTCT
TCAAGAGCGCCATGCCCGAGGGCTACATCCAGGAGCGCACCATCCAGTTCCAGGACGACGGCAAGTACAA
GACCCGCGGCGAGGTGAGTGCTACATGGTGAGCCCCAAAGCTGGTGTGGGAGGAGCCACCTGGCTGATGG
GCAGCCCCTTCATACCCTCACGTATTCCCCCAGGTGAAGTTCGAGGGCGACACCCTGGTGAACCGCATCG
AGCTGAAGGGCAAGGACTTCAAGGAGGACGGCAACATCCTGGGCCACAAGCTGGAGTACAGCTTCAACAG
CCACAACGTGTACATCCGCCCCGACAAGGCCAACAACGGCCTGGAGGCTAACTTCAAGACCCGCCACAAC
ATCGAGGGCGGCGGCGTGCAGCTGGCCGACCACTACCAGACCAACGTGCCCCTGGGCGACGGCCCCGTGC
TGATCCCCATCAACCACTACCTGAGCACTCAGACCAAGATCAGCAAGGACCGCAACGAGGCCCGCGACCA
CATGGTGCTCCTGGAGTCCTTCAGCGCCTGCTGCCACACCCACGGCATGGACGAGCTGTACAGGTACCCA
TACGATGTTCCAGATTACGCTATGCATTAAATAGATCCACCGGATCTAGATAACTGATCATAATCAGCCA
TACCACATTTGTAGAGGTTTTACTTGCTTTAAAAAACCTCCCACACCTCCCCCTGAACCTGAAACATAAA
ATGAATGCAATTGTTGTTGTTAACTTGTTTATTGCAGCTTATAATGGTTACAAATAAAGCAATAGCATCA
CAAATTTCACAAATAAAGCATTTTTTTCACTGCATTCTAGTTGTGGTTTGTCCAAACTCATCAATGTATC
TTAACGCGAAACTAGTGCTATTGTCTTCCCAATCCTCCCCCTTGCTGTCCTGCCCCACCCCACCCCCCAG
AATAGAATGACACCTACTCAGACAATGCGATGCAATTTCCTCATTTTATTAGGAAAGGACAGTGGGAGTG
GCACCTTCCAGGGTCAAGGAAGGCACGGGGGAGGGGCAAACAACAGATGGCTGGCAACTAGAAGGCACAG
TCGAGGCTGATCAGCGAGCTCTAGAGTCGGTGGGCCTCGGGGGCGGGTGCGGGGTCGGCGGGGCCGCCCC
GGGTGGCTTCGGTCGGAGCCATGGGGTCGTGCGCTCCTTTCGGTCGGGCGCTGCGGGTCGTGGGGCGGGC
GTCAGGCACCGGGCTTGCGGGTCATGCACCAGGTGCGCGGTCCTTCGGGCACCTCGACGTCGGCGGTGAC
GGTGAAGCCGAGCCGCTCGTAGAAGGGGAGGTTGCGGGGCGCGGAGGTCTCCAGGAAGGCGGGCACCCCG
GCGCGCTCGGCCGCCTCCACTCCGGGGAGCACGACGGCGCTGCCCAGACCCTTGCCCTGGTGGTCGGGCG
ACACGCCGACGGTGGCCAGGAACCACGCGGGCTCCTTGGGCCGGTGCGGCGCCAGGAGGCCTTCCATCTG
TTGCTGCGCGGCCAGCCGGGAACCGCTCAACTCGGCCATGCGCGGGCCGATCTCGGCGAACACCGCCCCC
GCTTCGACGCTCTCCGGCGTGGTCCAGACCGCCACCGCGGCGCCGTCGTCCGCGACCCACACCTTGCCGA
TGTCGAGCCCGACGCGCGTGAGGAAGAGTTCTTGCAGCTCGGTGACCCGCTCGATGTGGCGGTCCGGGTC
GACGGTGTGGCGCGTGGCGGGGTAGTCGGCGAACGCGGCGGCGAGGGTGCGTACGGCCCGGGGGACGTCG
TCGCGGGTGGCGAGGCGCACCGTGGGCTTGTACTCGGTCATGGTGATAACTTCGTATAGGATACTTTATA
CGAAGTTATTTATTCTCGAATGGGGGACCCCGTCCCTAACCCACGGGGCCAGTGGCTATGGCAGGGCCTG
CCGCCCCGACGTTGGCTGCGAGCCCTGGGCCTTCACCCGAACTTGGGGGGTGGGGTGGGGAAAAGGAAGA
AACGCGGGCGTATTGGCCCCAATGGGGTCTCGGTGGGGTATCGACAGAGTGCCAGCCCTGGGACCGAACC
CCGCGTTTATGAACAAACGACCCAACACCCGTGCGTTTTATTCTGTCTTTTTATTGCCGTCATAGCGCGG
GTTCCTTCCGGTATTGTCTCCTTCCGTGTTTATTAAGCTTGGCACTTTTCGGGGAAATGTGCGCGGAACC
CCTATTTGTTTATTTTTCTAAATACATTCAAATATGTATCCGCTCATGAGACAATAACCCTGATAAATGC
TTCAATAATATTGAAAAAGGAAGAGTATGAGTATTCAACATTTCCGTGTCGCCCTTATTCCCTTTTTTGC
GGCATTTTGCCTTCCTGTTTTTGCTCACCCAGAAACGCTGGTGAAAGTAAAAGATGCTGAAGATCAGTTG
GGTGCACGAGTGGGTTACATCGAACTGGATCTCAACAGCGGTAAGATCCTTGAGAGTTTTCGCCCCGAAG
AACGTTTTCCAATGATGAGCACTTTTAAAGTTCTGCTATGTGGCGCGGTATTATCCCGTATTGACGCCGG
GCAAGAGCAACTCGGTCGCCGCATACACTATTCTCAGAATGACTTGGTTGAGTACTCACCAGTCACAGAA
AAGCATCTTACGGATGGCATGACAGTAAGAGAATTATGCAGTGCTGCCATAACCATGAGTGATAACACTG
CGGCCAACTTACTTCTGACAACGATCGGAGGACCGAAGGAGCTAACCGCTTTTTTGCACAACATGGGGGA
TCATGTAACTCGCCTTGATCGTTGGGAACCGGAGCTGAATGAAGCCATACCAAACGACGAGCGTGACACC
ACGATGCCTGTAGCAATGGCAACAACGTTGCGCAAACTATTAACTGGCGAACTACTTACTCTAGCTTCCC
GGCAACAATTAATAGACTGGATGGAGGCGGATAAAGTTGCAGGACCACTTCTGCGCTCGGCCCTTCCGGC
TGGCTGGTTTATTGCTGATAAATCTGGAGCCGGTGAGCGTGGGTCTCGCGGTATCATTGCAGCACTGGGG
CCAGATGGTAAGCCCTCCCGTATCGTAGTTATCTACACGACGGGGAGTCAGGCAACTATGGATGAACGAA
ATAGACAGATCGCTGAGATAGGTGCCTCACTGATTAAGCATTGGTAACTGTCAGACCAAGTTTACTCATA
TATACTTTAGATTGATTTAAAACTTCATTTTTAATTTAAAAGGATCTAGGTGAAGATCCTTTTTGATAAT
CTCATGACCAAAATCCCTTAACGTGAGTTTTCGTTCCACTGAGCGTCAGACCCCGTAGAAAAGATCAAAG
GATCTTC
